>Addgene plasmid #63208 | pAV10.KH | depositor full sequence | sequence record 104909 | pAV10.KH sequence 5865 bps
GTCACCACCCTGCCCTTTTTCTTTAAAACCGAAAAGATTACTTCGCGTTATGCAGGCTTCCTCGCTCACT
GACTCGCTGCGCTCGGTCGTTCGGCTGCGGCGAGCGGTATCAGCTCACTCAAAGGCGGTAATACGGTTAT
CCACAGAATCAGGGGATAACGCAGGAAAGAACATGTGAGCAAAAGGCCAGCAAAAGGCCAGGAACCGTAA
AAAGGCCGCGTTGCTGGCGTTTTTCCACAGGCTCCGCCCCCCTGACGAGCATCACAAAAATCGACGCTCA
AGTCAGAGGTGGCGAAACCCGACAGGACTATAAAGATACCAGGCGTTTCCCCCTGGAAGCTCCCTCGTGC
GCTCTCCTGTTCCGACCCTGCCGCTTACCGGATACCTGTCCGCCTTTCTCCCTTCGGGAAGCGTGGCGCT
TTCTCATAGCTCACGCTGTAGGTATCTCAGTTCGGTGTAGGTCGTTCGCTCCAAGCTGGGCTGTGTGCAC
GAACCCCCCGTTCAGCCCGACCGCTGCGCCTTATCCGGTAACTATCGTCTTGAGTCCAACCCGGTAAGAC
ACGACTTATCGCCACTGGCAGCAGCCACTGGTAACAGGATTAGCAGAGCGAGGTATGTAGGCGGTGCTAC
AGAGTTCTTGAAGTGGTGGCCTAACTACGGCTACACTAGAAGAACAGTATTTGGTATCTGCGCTCTGCTG
AAGCCAGTTACCTTCGGAAAAAGAGTTGGTAGCTCTTGATCCGGCAAACAAACCACCGCTGGTAGCGGTG
GTTTTTTTGTTTGCAAGCAGCAGATTACGCGCAGAAAAAAAGGATCTCAAGAAGATCCTTTGATCTTTTC
TACGGGGTCTGACGCTCAGTGGAACGAAAACTCACGTTAAGGGATTTTGGTCATGAGATTATCAAAAAGG
ATCTTCACCTAGATCCTTTTAAATTAAAAATGAAGTTTTAAATCAATCTAAAGTATATATGAGTAAACTT
GGTCTGACAGCTCGAGGCTTGGATTCTCACCAATAAAAAACGCCCGGCGGCAACCGAGCGTTCTGAACAA
ATCCAGATGGAGTTCTGAGGTCATTACTGGATCTATCAACAGGAGTCCAAGCGAGCTCGATATCATGAGT
ATTCAACATTTCCGTGTCGCCCTTATTCCCTTTTTTGCGGCATTTTGCCTTCCTGTTTTTGCTCACCCAG
AAACGCTGGTGAAAGTAAAAGATGCTGAAGATCAGTTGGGTGCACGAGTGGGTTACATCGAACTGGATCT
CAACAGCGGTAAGATCCTTGAGAGTTTTCGCCCCGAAGAACGTTTTCCAATGATGAGCACTTTTAAAGTT
CTGCTATGTGGCGCGGTATTATCCCGTATTGACGCCGGGCAAGAGCAACTCGGTCGCCGCATACACTATT
CTCAGAATGACTTGGTTGAGTACTCACCAGTCACAGAAAAGCATCTTACGGATGGCATGACAGTAAGAGA
ATTATGCAGTGCTGCCATAACCATGAGTGATAACACTGCGGCCAACTTACTTCTGACAACGATCGGAGGA
CCGAAGGAGCTAACCGCTTTTTTGCACAACATGGGGGATCATGTAACTCGCCTTGATCGTTGGGAACCGG
AGCTGAATGAAGCCATACCAAACGACGAGCGTGACACCACGATGCCTGTAGCAATGGCAACAACGTTGCG
CAAACTATTAACTGGCGAACTACTTACTCTAGCTTCCCGGCAACAATTAATAGACTGGATGGAGGCGGAT
AAAGTTGCAGGACCACTTCTGCGCTCGGCCCTTCCGGCTGGCTGGTTTATTGCTGATAAATCTGGAGCCG
GTGAGCGTGGATCTCGCGGTATCATTGCAGCACTGGGGCCAGATGGTAAGCCCTCCCGTATCGTAGTTAT
CTACACGACGGGGAGTCAGGCAACTATGGATGAACGAAATAGACAGATCGCTGAGATAGGTGCCTCACTG
ATTAAGCATTGGTAATTTCTCCATTTTAGCTTCCTTAGCTCCTGAAAATCTCGATAACTCAAAAAATACG
CCCGGTAGTGATCTTATTTCATTATGGTGAAAGTTGGAACCTCTTACGTGCCCGATCAACTCGAGTGCCA
CCTGACGTCTAAGAAACCATTATTATCATGACATTAACCTATAAAAATAGGCGTATCACGAGGCAGAATT
TCAGATAAAAAAAATCCTTAGCTTTCGCTAAGGATGATTTCTGGAATTCGCGGCCGCGTATCCTTGCGTT
CTCTAATCCTTTCGTCGTGTATATTGTAAAAACTGCTGAACGAGTATTGATAAAAGATATCTTGGCCACT
AAGGGGCAGATCCCCTTCTGGTGTGATAGACAACCCCAGGAGCATAGATAACACCAACTTGTGGTGGAGG
GTCATCGAATTGGAATTGTCTGTTGGCAACAGTAGAACAGATGCTGCCCTTGCTATCTGTCAAAATGCCG
CTCTTCAAAGTTACTTTCAAAGCGCTGTCACTGCTACGACAGCTTTTTTTTTAGAAACAGCAGCAATGCC
TTGACATGTAACGTAAGAAAAGAAAAAAGAGATGGCAGAAGAAATACTAAGCGATAACGGCAATGTAGAG
GTGCTTTTTTTATCGGAATAAATAGAGAAGTCAGTAACAGTGATTGCTGTGGCTCCCTCTTTAATCGTAT
CGGATCCAGATCTGTTTAGCTTGCCTTGTCCCCGCCGGGTCACCCGGCCAGCGACATGGAGGCCCAGAAT
ACCCTCCTTGACAGTCTTGACGTGCGCAGCTCAGGGGCATGATGTGACTGTCGCCCGTACATTTAGCCCA
TACATCCCCATGTATAATCATTTGCATCCATACATTTTGATGGCCGCACGGCGCGAAGCAAAAATTACGG
CTCCTCGCTGCAGACCTGCGAGCAGGGAAACGCTCCCCTCACAGACGCGTTGAATTGTCCCCACGCCGCG
CCCCTGTAGAGAAATATAAAAGGTTAGGATTTGCCACTGAGGTTCTTCTTTCATATACTTCCTTTTAAAA
TCTTGCTAGGATACAGTTCTCACATCACATCCGAACATAAACAACCATGGGTAAAAAGCCTGAACTCACC
GCGACGTCTGTCGAGAAGTTTCTGATCGAAAAGTTCGACAGTGTTAGCGACCTGATGCAGCTCTCGGAGG
GCGAAGAATCTCGTGCTTTCAGCTTCGATGTAGGAGGGCGTGGATATGTCCTGCGGGTAAATAGCTGCGC
CGATGGTTTCTACAAAGATCGTTATGTTTATCGGCACTTTGCATCGGCCGCGCTCCCGATTCCGGAAGTG
CTTGACATTGGGGAATTCAGCGAGAGCCTGACCTATTGCATCTCCCGCCGTGCACAGGGTGTCACGTTGC
AAGACCTGCCTGAAACCGAACTGCCCGCTGTTCTGCAGCCGGTCGCGGAGGCCATGGATGCGATCGCTGC
GGCCGATCTTAGCCAGACGAGCGGGTTCGGCCCATTCGGACCGCAAGGAATCGGTCAATACACTACATGG
CGTGATTTCATATGCGCGATTGCTGATCCCCATGTGTATCACTGGCAAACTGTGATGGACGACACCGTCA
GTGCGTCCGTCGCGCAGGCTCTCGATGAGCTGATGCTTTGGGCCGAGGACTGCCCCGAAGTCCGGCACCT
CGTGCACGCGGATTTCGGCTCCAACAATGTCCTGACGGACAATGGCCGCATAACAGCGGTCATTGACTGG
AGCGAGGCGATGTTCGGGGATTCCCAATACGAGGTCGCCAACATCTTCTTCTGGAGGCCGTGGTTGGCTT
GTATGGAGCAGCAGACGCGCTACTTCGAGCGGAGGCATCCGGAGCTTGCAGGATCGCCGCGGCTCCGGGC
GTATATGCTCCGCATTGGTCTTGACCAACTCTATCAGAGCTTGGTTGACGGCAATTTCGATGATGCAGCT
TGGGCGCAGGGTCGATGCGACGCAATCGTCCGATCCGGAGCCGGGACTGTCGGGCGTACACAAATCGCCC
GCAGAAGCGCGGCCGTCTGGACCGATGGCTGTGTAGAAGTACTCGCCGATAGTGGAAACCGACGCCCCAG
CACTCGTCCGAGGGCAAAGGAATAATCAGTACTGACAATAAAAAGATTCTTGTTTTCAAGAACTTGTCAT
TTGTATAGTTTTTTTATATTGTAGTTGTTCTATTTTAATCAAATGTTAGCGTGATTTATATTTTTTTTCG
CCTCGACATCATCTGCCCAGATGCGAAGTTAAGTGCGCAGAAAGTAATATCATGCGTCAATCGTATGTGA
ATGCTGGTCGCTATACTGCTGTCGATTCGATACTAACGCCGCCATCCAGTGTCGAAAACGAGCTAGCACA
GTAGAGACCGCCTGGCTCTAGTAGCGATCTACACTAGCACTATCAGCGTTATTAAGCACCGGTGGAGTGA
CGACCTTCAGCACGTTCGTACTGTTCAACGATGGTGTAGTCTTCGTTGTGGGAGGTGATGTCCAGTTTGA
TGTCGGTTTTGTAAGCACCCGGCAGCTGAACCGGTTTTTTAGCCATGTAGGTGGTTTTAACTTCAGCGTC
GTAGTGACCACCGTCTTTCAGTTTCAGACGCATTTTGATTTCACCTTTCAGAGCACCGTCTTCCGGGTAC
ATACGTTCGGTGGAAGCTTCCCAACCCATGGTTTTTTTCTGCATAACCGGACCGTCGGACGGGAAGTTGG
TACCACGCAGTTTAACTTTGTAGATGAACTCACCGTCTTGCAGGGAGGAGTCCTGGGTAACGGTAACAAC
ACCACCGTCTTCGAAGTTCATAACACGTTCCCATTTGAAACCTTCCGGGAAGGACAGTTTCAGGTAGTCC
GGGATGTCAGCCGGGTGTTTAACGTAAGCTTTGGAACCGTACTGGAACTGCGGGGACAGGATGTCCCAAG
CGAACGGCAGCGGACCACCTTTGGTAACTTTCAGTTTAGCGGTCTGGGTACCTTCGTACGGACGACCTTC
ACCTTCACCTTCGATTTCGAACTCGTGACCGTTAACGGAACCTTCCATACGAACTTTGAAACGCATGAAC
TCTTTGATAACGTCTTCGGAGGAAGCCATCTAGTATTTCTCCTCTTTCTCTAGTATGTGTGAAATTGTTA
TCCGCTCACAATTCCACACAACATACGAGCCGGAAGCATAAAGTGTAAAGCCTGGGGTGCCTAATGAGTG
AGCTAACTCACATTAATTGCGTTGCGCTCACTGCCCGCTTTCCAGTCGGGAAACCTGTCGTGCCAGCTGC
ATTAATGAATCGGCCAACGCGCGGGGAGAGGCGGTTTGCGTATTGGGTCTCATTTTACTAGTGCATGCTT
TGGACAGTGATACCGAAGAAGGAAGTAAATTCAGTAGCGCCGCATGAGGTAGTAGCAGAAGGAGTTAAGG
TTGACCATGGCTCACTTGGCATATACTGTTGGGCAGAAACAGTATAGTGAAACTGTTATCAAACCAATAT
ATTTGGGCTACATGGCTTTCCTTTCCCGAAAAAGACACCATTTAGTAATTATGTTGTACTTTTACTCTCT
GAACTTCTGTGAATATAAAAAATATACTAAATAAAAGGATGCAACTTCCTTAAAGAGGGCAAGATAGCGA
CATAAAGTGGAAAAGTGTTAGCAACATTGCGCAGGCATCGATTAATATATGCATATATACTTTTTACGTA
GTCTACGTTAAATTGTCAATAGATCAAGCAGAATCGGTAGCTCTGTTAAGCGATTAAGCCCAGTGGCTTT
TTGTCGCACCGTTTAGGTTCGCGTTAGCAAGATGGAAAAAAAAGAACGCGAATCATGTATTGACGTATGA
CGTATTAGGCAGATGGGATACGCGGCCGCTGCAGTCCGGCAAAAAAGGGCAAGGT
Features (pLannotate 1.2.2; 16 found; start..end, strand, type, name):
    232..820     -  rep_origin     ori: high-copy-number ColE1/pMB1/pBR322/pUC origin of replication
   1003..1097    -  terminator     lambda t0 terminator: transcription terminator from phage lambda
   1115..1975    +  CDS            AmpR: β-lactamase; bla; confers resistance to ampicillin, carbenicillin, and related antibiotics
   1985..2082    -  promoter       cat promoter: promoter of the E. coli cat gene encoding chloramphenicol acetyltransferase
   2168..2211    -  terminator     bacterial terminator: putative bacterial transcription terminator
   2345..2494    -  CDS            CIS3 (fragment): CIS3_YEAST - Also known as CCW11, CCW5, PIR4, SCW8. Experimental evidence at protein level: Swiss-Prot protein existence level 1. Component of the outer cell wall layer. Required for stability of the cell wall and for optimal growth. Required for resistance against several antifungal and cell wall-perturbing agents. From Saccharomyces cerevisiae (strain ATCC 204508 / S288c) (Baker's yeast).
   2713..3056    +  promoter       TEF promoter: Ashbya gossypii TEF promoter
   3063..4084    +  CDS            HygR (fragment): aminoglycoside phosphotransferase from E. coli; aph(4)-Ia; confers resistance to hygromycin
   4091..4288    +  terminator     TEF terminator: Ashbya gossypii TEF terminator
   4395..5069    -  CDS            mRFP1: mRFP1 is a basic (constitutively fluorescent) red fluorescent protein published in 2002, derived from Discosoma sp.. It is reported to be a somewhat slowly-maturing monomer with low acid sensitivity.
   5105..5121    -  protein_bind   lac operator: The lac repressor binds to the lac operator to inhibit transcription in E. coli. This inhibition can be relieved by adding lactose or isopropyl-β-D-thiogalactopyranoside (IPTG). lac repressor encoded by lacI
   5129..5159    -  promoter       lac promoter: promoter for the E. coli lac operon
   5174..5195    -  protein_bind   CAP binding site: CAP binding activates transcription in the presence of cAMP. E. coli catabolite activator protein
   5208..5297    -  CDS            lacI (fragment): lac repressor; lacI; The lac repressor binds to the lac operator to inhibit transcription in E. coli. This inhibition can be relieved by adding lactose or isopropyl-β-D-thiogalactopyranoside (IPTG).
   5314..5433    -  CDS            CIS3 (fragment): CIS3_YEAST - Also known as CCW11, CCW5, PIR4, SCW8. Experimental evidence at protein level: Swiss-Prot protein existence level 1. Component of the outer cell wall layer. Required for stability of the cell wall and for optimal growth. Required for resistance against several antifungal and cell wall-perturbing agents. From Saccharomyces cerevisiae (strain ATCC 204508 / S288c) (Baker's yeast).
   5845..37      +  terminator     his operon terminator (across the origin): This putative transcriptin terminator from the E. coli his operon has a 2-bp deletion introduced during synthesis. Its efficiency has not been determined.
