[The description below was written by a language model from this plasmid's Addgene catalogue record and pLannotate feature annotations shown in this document.]
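Description:
pAV10.KH is an empty acceptor vector for the yeast Golden Gate (yGG) system, built on the pCACS backbone and intended for assembling Saccharomyces cerevisiae transcription units and integrating them into the yeast genome. In E. coli it replicates from a high-copy ColE1/pUC-type origin and is selected with ampicillin through a β-lactamase gene, which in the annotation lies next to a cat promoter. Bacterial terminators (lambda t0, a his operon terminator and a further putative terminator) insulate the backbone. No yeast replication origin is annotated, which fits its role as an integrating rather than episomal vector. According to the record, BsaI and BsmBI sites were removed from the backbone so that these type IIS enzymes can be used for assembly.

The cloning site holds an mRFP1 gene driven by a bacterial lac promoter with its operator and CAP binding site. This cassette is flanked by BsaI sites that leave CAGT and TTTT overhangs. In a yGG reaction the RFP cassette is replaced by the assembled promoter, coding sequence and terminator parts. Colonies carrying unmodified vector are red or pink, so correct assemblies can be screened by loss of colour. Adjacent to this site is a hygromycin resistance gene under the Ashbya gossypii TEF promoter and terminator, which provides dominant selection in yeast. The marker and cloning site are bracketed by yeast genomic segments, and NotI digestion releases the cassette for targeted integration at the YKL162C-A locus. The automated annotation labels these flanking segments as CIS3 fragments, whereas the catalogue entry names only YKL162C-A. The deposited sequence is 5,865 nt, somewhat larger than the 4,900 bp listed for the backbone alone.
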