Addgene plasmid #63208: pAV10.KH
Purpose: (Empty Backbone) pCACS backbone (Amp), Hyg, contains an RFP flanked by BsaI sites with CAGT & TTTT overhangs for TU assembly using yGG. Integration into YKL162C-A (NotI).
Depositing lab: Jef Boeke. Depositing organization: Johns Hopkins University and School of Medicine. Publication: Yeast Golden Gate (yGG) for the Efficient Assembly of S. cerevisiae Transcription Units. Agmon N, Mitchell LA, Cai Y, Ikushima S, Chuang J, Zheng A, Choi WJ, Martin JA, Caravelli K, Stracquadanio G, Boeke JD. ACS Synth Biol. 2015 Jul 17;4(7):853-9. doi: 10.1021/sb500372z. Epub 2015 Mar 23. PubMed 25756291.
Backbone
  Vector backbone: pCACS
  Backbone size (bp): 4900
  Modifications to backbone: BsaI and BsmBI sites removed from backbone, RFP cloned into the MCS, flanked by BsaI sites for cloning TUs using yGG assmebly
  Vector type: Bacterial Expression, Yeast Expression, Synthetic Biology
  Selectable markers: Hygromycin
Growth in bacteria
  Bacterial resistance: Ampicillin, 100 μg/mL
  Growth temperature: 37°C
  Growth strain: Top10
  Growth instructions: Grows as red/pink colonies
  Copy number: Unknown
Gene/Insert
  Cloning method: Restriction Enzyme
Terms and licenses: Academic/Nonprofit Terms; Industry Terms: Not Available to Industry
How to cite: pAV10.KH was a gift from Jef Boeke (Addgene plasmid # 63208 ; http://n2t.net/addgene:63208 ; RRID:Addgene_63208)
