>Addgene plasmid #63208 | pAV10.KH | addgene partial sequence | sequence record 107275 | lac-promoter-R 5'-CCGGAAGCATAAAGTGTAAA-3'
ATTGCGTTGCGCTCACTGCCCGCTTTCCAGTCGGGAAACCTGTCGTGCCAGCTGCATTAATGAATCGGCC
AACGCGCGGGGAGAGGCGGTTTGCGTATTGGGTCTCATTTTACTAGTGCATGCTTTGGACAGTGATACCG
AAGAAGGAAGTAAATTCAGTAGCGCCGCATGAGGTAGTAGCAGAAGGAGTTAAGGTTGACCATGGCTCAC
TTGGCATATACTGTTGGGCAGAAACAGTATAGTGAAACTGTTATCAAACCAATATATTTGGGCTACATGG
CTTTCCTTTCCCGAAAAAGACACCATTTAGTAATTATGTTGTACTTTTACTCTCTGAACTTCTGTGAATA
TAAAAAATATACTAAATAAAAGGATGCAACTTCCTTAAAGAGGGCAAGATAGCGACATAAAGTGGAAAAG
TGTTAGCAACATTGCGCAGGCATCGATTAATATATGCATATATACTTTTTACGTAGTCTACGTTAAATTG
TCAATAGATCAAGCAGAATCGGTAGCTCTGTTAAGCGATTAAGCCCAGTGGCTTTTTGTCGCACCGTTTA
GGTTCGCGTTAGCAAGATGGAAAAAAAAGAACGCGAATCATGTATTGACGTATGACGTATTAGGCAGATG
GGATACGCGGCCGCTGCAGTCCGGCAAAAAAGGGCAAGGTGTCACCACCCTGCCCTTTTTCTTTAAAACC
GAAAAGATTACTTCGCGTTATGCAGGCTTCCTCGCTCACTGACTCGCTGCGCTCGGTCGTTCGGCTGCGG
CGAGCGGTATCAGCTCACTCAAAGGCGGTAATACGGTTATCCACAGAATCAGG
