>Addgene plasmid #63208 | pAV10.KH | addgene partial sequence | sequence record 107794 | jkRFP-F 5'-tggtcactacgacgctgaag-3'
GCTGCCGGGTGCTTACAAAACCGACATCAAACTGGACATCACCTCCCACAACGAAGACTACACCATCGTT
GAACAGTACGAACGTGCTGAAGGTCGTCACTCCACCGGTGCTTAATAACGCTGATAGTGCTAGTGTAGAT
CGCTACTAGAGCCAGGCGGTCTCTACTGTGCTAGCTCGTTTTCGACACTGGATGGCGGCGTTAGTATCGA
ATCGACAGCAGTATAGCGACCAGCATTCACATACGATTGACGCATGATATTACTTTCTGCGCACTTAACT
TCGCATCTGGGCAGATGATGTCGAGGCGAAAAAAAATATAAATCACGCTAACATTTGATTAAAATAGAAC
AACTACAATATAAAAAAACTATACAAATGACAAGTTCTTGAAAACAAGAATCTTTTTATTGTCAGTACTG
ATTATTCCTTTGCCCTCGGACGAGTGCTGGGGCGTCGGTTTCCACTATCGGCGAGTACTTCTACACAGCC
ATCGGTCCAGACGGCCGCGCTTCTGCGGGCGATTTGTGTACGCCCGACAGTCCCGGCTCCGGATCGGACG
ATTGCGTCGCATCGACCCTGCGCCCAAGCTGCATCATCGAAATTGCCGTCAACCAAGCTCTGATAGAGTT
GGTCAAGACCAATGCGGAGCATATACGCCCGGAGCCGCGGCGATCCTGCAAGCTCCGGATGCCTCCGCTC
GAAGTAGCGCGTCTGCTGCTCCATACAAGCCAACCACGGCCTCCAGAAGAAGATGTTGGCGACCTCGTAT
TGGGAATCCCCGAACATCGCCTCGCTCCAGTCAATGACCGCTGTTATGCGGCCATTGTCCGTCAGGACAT
TGTTGGAGCCGAA
